Addgene plasmid #230580: AiP1189 - pAAV-AiE0455m-minBG-FlpO-WPRE-HGHpA
Purpose: AiE0455m is an enhancer sequence, designed to drive AAV-mediated transgene expression in specific populations of brain cells
Depositing lab: Allen Institute for Brain Science & Bosiljka Tasic. Depositing organization: Allen Institute. Publication: A suite of enhancer AAVs and transgenic mouse lines for genetic access to cortical cell types. Ben-Simon Y, Hooper M, Narayan S, Daigle TL, Dwivedi D, Way SW, Oster A, Stafford DA, Mich JK, Taormina MJ, Martinez RA, Opitz-Araya X, Roth JR, Alexander JR, Allen S, Amster A, Arbuckle J, Ayala A, Baker PM, Bakken TE, Barcelli T, Barta S, Bendrick J, Bertagnolli D, Bielstein C, Bishwakarma P, Bowlus J, Boyer G, Brouner K, Casian B, Casper T, Chakka AB, Chakrabarty R, Chance RK, Chavan S, Clark M, Colbert K, Collman F, Daniel S, Departee M, DiValentin P, Donadio N, Dotson N, Egdorf T, Fliss T, Gabitto M, Garcia J, Gary A, Gasperini M, Gloe J, Goldy J, Gore BB, Graybuck L, Greisman N, Haeseleer F, Halterman C, Haradon Z, Hastings SD, Helback O, Ho W, Hockemeyer D, Huang C, Huff S, Hunker A, Johansen N, Jones D, Juneau Z, Kalmbach B, Kannan M, Khem S, Kussick E, Kutsal R, Larsen R, Lee C, Lee AY, Leibly M, Lenz GH, Li S, Liang E, Lusk N, Madigan Z, Malloy J, Malone J, McCue R, Melchor J, Mollenkopf T, Moosman S, Morin E, Newman D, Ng L, Ngo K, Omstead V, Otto S, Oyama A, Pena N, Pham T, Phillips E, Pom CA, Potekhina L, Ransford S, Ray PL, Rette D, Reynoldson C, Rimorin C, Rocha D, Ruiz A, Sanchez REA, Sawyer L, Sedeno-Cortes A, Sevigny JP, Shapovalova N, Shepard N, Shulga L, Sigler AR, Siverts L, Soliman S, Somasundaram S, Staats B, Stewart K, Szelenyi E, Tieu M, Trader C, Tran A, van Velthoven CTJ, Walker M, Wang Y, Weed N, Wirthlin M, Wood T, Wynalda B, Yao Z, Zhou T, Ariza J, Dee N, Reding M, Ronellenfitch K, Mufti S, Sunkin SM, Smith KA, Esposito L, Waters J, Thyagarajan B, Yao S, Lein ES, Zeng H, Levi BP, Ngai J, Ting JT, Tasic B. Cell. 2025 May 16:S0092-8674(25)00513-6. doi: 10.1016/j.cell.2025.05.002. PubMed 40403729.
Backbone
  Vector backbone: pAAV2
  Vector type: AAV
Growth in bacteria
  Bacterial resistance: Ampicillin, 100 μg/mL
  Growth temperature: 37°C
  Growth strain: NEB Stable
  Copy number: High Copy
Gene/Insert
  Gene/Insert name: FlpO
  Species: Synthetic
  Promoter: minBG
  Cloning method: Restriction Enzyme; 5′ cloning site MluI (unknown if destroyed); 3′ cloning site AflII (unknown if destroyed)
Terms and licenses: Academic/Nonprofit Terms; Industry Terms: Not Available to Industry
How to cite: AiP1189 - pAAV-AiE0455m-minBG-FlpO-WPRE-HGHpA was a gift from Allen Institute for Brain Science & Bosiljka Tasic (Addgene plasmid # 230580 ; http://n2t.net/addgene:230580 ; RRID:Addgene_230580)
