[The description below was written by a language model from this plasmid's Addgene catalogue record and pLannotate feature annotations shown in this document.]
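Description:
AiP1189 - pAAV-AiE0455m-minBG-FlpO-WPRE-HGHpA is an adeno-associated virus transfer plasmid built on a pAAV2 backbone, about 6 kb in total. It is intended for packaging a recombinant AAV genome that expresses a recombinase in selected populations of brain cells. It is propagated in bacteria through a high-copy ColE1/pUC-type origin with ampicillin selection (β-lactamase under its own promoter). The backbone also carries an f1 phage origin and short remnants of pBR322 bom and rop sequences. The payload is flanked by AAV2 inverted terminal repeats, which direct replication and encapsidation of the intervening DNA. The automated annotation finds the right-hand ITR as a full element but the left-hand one only as two short fragments. The recorded growth strain is a recombination-deficient one, of the kind commonly used for repeat-containing plasmids.

Between the ITRs, the name and catalogue fields indicate that the enhancer AiE0455m sits upstream of the minimal promoter minBG (generally a minimal beta-globin promoter). Neither element is annotated in the feature table, but both presumably occupy the unannotated stretch ahead of the coding sequence. The minimal promoter is meant to have little activity alone, so cell-type specificity comes from the enhancer. The record does not state which cell population AiE0455m targets. The expressed gene is FLPo, a mouse codon-optimised, thermostable FLP recombinase fused to an SV40 nuclear localisation signal, which acts at FRT sites. It is followed by a WPRE to boost transcript stability and expression and by the human growth hormone polyadenylation signal. The construct belongs to a suite of enhancer AAVs for genetic access to cortical cell types. A vector of this kind would typically be paired with Flp-dependent reporter or effector alleles or viruses to label or manipulate the enhancer-defined cells.
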