Features (pLannotate 1.2.2; 14 found; start..end, strand, type, name):
     12..39      +  repeat_region  AAV2 ITR (fragment): inverted terminal repeat of adeno-associated virus serotype 2 inverted
     68..95      +  repeat_region  AAV2 ITR (fragment): inverted terminal repeat of adeno-associated virus serotype 2 inverted
    823..2121    +  CDS            FLPo: nuclear-targeted site-specific recombinase FLPo is a mouse codon-optimized fusion between the SV40 nuclear localization signal and a thermostable version of the Saccharomyces cerevisiae site-specific recombinase FLP. Recombination occurs at FRT sequences.
   2122..2146    +  misc_feature   MCS (fragment): pBluescript multiple cloning site
   2146..2734    +  misc_feature   WPRE: woodchuck hepatitis virus posttranscriptional regulatory element
   2766..3242    +  polyA_signal   hGH poly(A) signal: human growth hormone polyadenylation signal
   3282..3422    +  repeat_region  AAV2 ITR: inverted terminal repeat of adeno-associated virus serotype 2 inverted
   3427..3478    -  misc_feature   bom (fragment): basis of mobility region from pBR322
   3497..3952    +  rep_origin     f1 ori (sequence partly withheld): f1 bacteriophage origin of replication; arrow indicates direction of (+) strand synthesis
   3953..4002    -  misc_feature   bom (fragment): basis of mobility region from pBR322
   4104..4139    -  CDS            rop (fragment): Rop protein, which maintains plasmids at low copy number; rop
   4234..4338    +  promoter       AmpR promoter: bla
   4339..5199    +  CDS            AmpR: β-lactamase; bla; confers resistance to ampicillin, carbenicillin, and related antibiotics
   5370..5958    +  rep_origin     ori: high-copy-number ColE1/pMB1/pBR322/pUC origin of replication
>Addgene plasmid #230580 | AiP1189 - pAAV-AiE0455m-minBG-FlpO-WPRE-HGHpA | addgene full sequence | sequence record 470289 | Addgene NGS Result
CCTGCAGGCAGCTGCGCGCTCGCTCGCTCACTGAGGCCGCCCGGGCGTCGGGCGACCTTTGGTCGCCCGG
CCTCAGTGAGCGAGCGAGCGCGCAGAGAGGGAGTGGCCAACTCCATCACTAGGGGTTCCTGCGGCCGCAC
GCGTCGGAGCCCAGAGCACTTTAGCAATAAAGCTGTAAATGAAAAGAAATGCATTCAAGCTGTTAACCTT
ATAGAGATGGAAAATTAATTATCATAATAATGGCTTCCACACTTCTATCCAATGCTGGCTTCTGGAGGCT
CTACTGGAGACAGAATTCACTCTTGTGTTTATTTATTCACTCATCCCTTTGGTGGCTCCCTGCAGCACCT
GGTCTGTGTATGTCAGGAGTCAGGCTCACTGGGAAGGATGAGAAGGAGAAGCAGACAAGATGCAGAGTGA
AAAGGTGTTGCTACCACACAATGTCCTTTCCCAGCCTGTCATTCATTCTAAACTACCAGTCCCTGAAACA
AACTCAATGAGGCTCTAGACGGGCTTGTATACCCTCCGTCTAGACGGGTGTCCAATTGAGCGCCATTATC
CCTACAGACACGCCCTTCCCCACCCCATGAAAGGACTGTGCCATTTGCCAATGACACTCAGCACACAGCA
GCCACAGCTTTGCTGCTTCTGTCCCTACATTGGGACTCCCAGCTGGGACACATGGCAGACAGTGCAATCT
GAGTGGTGTGAGGGACCTAAAGTTATTGGTGTATGACAGCTTTCCCCTTAAGGAGCTCGGGCTGGGCATA
AAAGTCAGGGCAGAGCCATCTATTGCTTACATTTGCTTCTGGCGTGGCCACCATGGCTCCTAAGAAGAAG
AGGAAGGTGATGAGCCAGTTCGACATCCTGTGCAAGACCCCCCCCAAGGTGCTGGTGCGGCAGTTCGTGG
AGAGATTCGAGAGGCCCAGCGGCGAGAAGATCGCCAGCTGTGCCGCCGAGCTGACCTACCTGTGCTGGAT
GATCACCCACAACGGCACCGCCATCAAGAGGGCCACCTTCATGAGCTACAACACCATCATCAGCAACAGC
CTGAGCTTCGACATCGTGAACAAGAGCCTGCAGTTCAAGTACAAGACCCAGAAGGCCACCATCCTGGAGG
CCAGCCTGAAGAAGCTGATCCCCGCCTGGGAGTTCACCATCATCCCTTACAACGGCCAGAAGCACCAGAG
CGACATCACCGACATCGTGTCCAGCCTGCAGCTGCAGTTCGAGAGCAGCGAGGAGGCCGACAAGGGCAAC
AGCCACAGCAAGAAGATGCTGAAGGCCCTGCTGTCCGAGGGCGAGAGCATCTGGGAGATCACCGAGAAGA
TCCTGAACAGCTTCGAGTACACCAGCAGGTTCACCAAGACCAAGACCCTGTACCAGTTCCTGTTCCTGGC
CACATTCATCAACTGCGGCAGGTTCAGCGACATCAAGAACGTGGACCCCAAGAGCTTCAAGCTGGTGCAG
AACAAGTACCTGGGCGTGATCATTCAGTGCCTGGTGACCGAGACCAAGACAAGCGTGTCCAGGCACATCT
ACTTTTTCAGCGCCAGAGGCAGGATCGACCCCCTGGTGTACCTGGACGAGTTCCTGAGGAACAGCGAGCC
CGTGCTGAAGAGAGTGAACAGGACCGGCAACAGCAGCAGCAACAAGCAGGAGTACCAGCTGCTGAAGGAC
AACCTGGTGCGCAGCTACAACAAGGCCCTGAAGAAGAACGCCCCCTACCCCATCTTCGCTATCAAGAACG
GCCCTAAGAGCCACATCGGCAGGCACCTGATGACCAGCTTTCTGAGCATGAAGGGCCTGACCGAGCTGAC
AAACGTGGTGGGCAACTGGAGCGACAAGAGGGCCTCCGCCGTGGCCAGGACCACCTACACCCACCAGATC
ACCGCCATCCCCGACCACTACTTCGCCCTGGTGTCCAGGTACTACGCCTACGACCCCATCAGCAAGGAGA
TGATCGCCCTGAAGGACGAGACCAACCCCATCGAGGAGTGGCAGCACATCGAGCAGCTGAAGGGCAGCGC
CGAGGGCAGCATCAGATACCCCGCCTGGAACGGCATCATCAGCCAGGAGGTGCTGGACTACCTGAGCAGC
TACATCAACAGGCGGATCTGAGAATTCGATATCAAGCTTATCGATAATCAACCTCTGGATTACAAAATTT
GTGAAAGATTGACTGGTATTCTTAACTATGTTGCTCCTTTTACGCTATGTGGATACGCTGCTTTAATGCC
TTTGTATCATGCTATTGCTTCCCGTATGGCTTTCATTTTCTCCTCCTTGTATAAATCCTGGTTGCTGTCT
CTTTATGAGGAGTTGTGGCCCGTTGTCAGGCAACGTGGCGTGGTGTGCACTGTGTTTGCTGACGCAACCC
CCACTGGTTGGGGCATTGCCACCACCTGTCAGCTCCTTTCCGGGACTTTCGCTTTCCCCCTCCCTATTGC
CACGGCGGAACTCATCGCCGCCTGCCTTGCCCGCTGCTGGACAGGGGCTCGGCTGTTGGGCACTGACAAT
TCCGTGGTGTTGTCGGGGAAATCATCGTCCTTTCCTTGGCTGCTCGCCTATGTTGCCACCTGGATTCTGC
GCGGGACGTCCTTCTGCTACGTCCCTTCGGCCCTCAATCCAGCGGACCTTCCTTCCCGCGGCCTGCTGCC
GGCTCTGCGGCCTCTTCCGCGTCTTCGCCTTCGCCCTCAGACGAGTCGGATCTCCCTTTGGGCCGCCTCC
CCGCATCGATACCGAGCGCTGCTCGAGAGATCTACGGGTGGCATCCCTGTGACCCCTCCCCAGTGCCTCT
CCTGGCCCTGGAAGTTGCCACTCCAGTGCCCACCAGCCTTGTCCTAATAAAATTAAGTTGCATCATTTTG
TCTGACTAGGTGTCCTTCTATAATATTATGGGGTGGAGGGGGGTGGTATGGAGCAAGGGGCAAGTTGGGA
AGACAACCTGTAGGGCCTGCGGGGTCTATTGGGAACCAAGCTGGAGTGCAGTGGCACAATCTTGGCTCAC
TGCAATCTCCGCCTCCTGGGTTCAAGCGATTCTCCTGCCTCAGCCTCCCGAGTTGTTGGGATTCCAGGCA
TGCATGACCAGGCTCAGCTAATTTTTGTTTTTTTGGTAGAGACGGGGTTTCACCATATTGGCCAGGCTGG
TCTCCAACTCCTAATCTCAGGTGATCTACCCACCTTGGCCTCCCAAATTGCTGGGATTACAGGCGTGAAC
CACTGCTCCCTTCCCTGTCCTTCTGATTTTGTAGGTAACCACGTGCGGACCGAGCGGCCGCAGGAACCCC
TAGTGATGGAGTTGGCCACTCCCTCTCTGCGCGCTCGCTCGCTCACTGAGGCCGGGCGACCAAAGGTCGC
CCGACGCCCGGGCTTTGCCCGGGCGGCCTCAGTGAGCGAGCGAGCGCGCAGCTGCCTGCAGGGGCGCCTG
ATGCGGTATTTTCTCCTTACGCATCTGTGCGGTATTTCACACCGCATA
[95 nt withheld, positions 3479-3573]
T
[46 nt withheld, positions 3575-3620]
C
[141 nt withheld, positions 3622-3762]
CCTTTGACGTTGGAGTCCACGTTCTTT
[37 nt withheld, positions 3790-3826]
ACTCTATCTCGGGCTATTCTTTTGATTTATAAGGGATTTTGCCGATTTCGGTCTATTGGTTAAAAAATGA
GCTGATTTAACAAAAATTTAACGCGAATTTTAACAAAATATTAACGTTTACAATTTTATGGTGCACTCTC
AGTACAATCTGCTCTGATGCCGCATAGTTAAGCCAGCCCCGACACCCGCCAACACCCGCTGACGCGCCCT
GACGGGCTTGTCTGCTCCCGGCATCCGCTTACAGACAAGCTGTGACCGTCTCCGGGAGCTGCATGTGTCA
GAGGTTTTCACCGTCATCACCGAAACGCGCGAGACGAAAGGGCCTCGTGATACGCCTATTTTTATAGGTT
AATGTCATGATAATAATGGTTTCTTAGACGTCAGGTGGCACTTTTCGGGGAAATGTGCGCGGAACCCCTA
TTTGTTTATTTTTCTAAATACATTCAAATATGTATCCGCTCATGAGACAATAACCCTGATAAATGCTTCA
ATAATATTGAAAAAGGAAGAGTATGAGTATTCAACATTTCCGTGTCGCCCTTATTCCCTTTTTTGCGGCA
TTTTGCCTTCCTGTTTTTGCTCACCCAGAAACGCTGGTGAAAGTAAAAGATGCTGAAGATCAGTTGGGTG
CACGAGTGGGTTACATCGAACTGGATCTCAACAGCGGTAAGATCCTTGAGAGTTTTCGCCCCGAAGAACG
TTTTCCAATGATGAGCACTTTTAAAGTTCTGCTATGTGGCGCGGTATTATCCCGTATTGACGCCGGGCAA
GAGCAACTCGGTCGCCGCATACACTATTCTCAGAATGACTTGGTTGAGTACTCACCAGTCACAGAAAAGC
ATCTTACGGATGGCATGACAGTAAGAGAATTATGCAGTGCTGCCATAACCATGAGTGATAACACTGCGGC
CAACTTACTTCTGACAACGATCGGAGGACCGAAGGAGCTAACCGCTTTTTTGCACAACATGGGGGATCAT
GTAACTCGCCTTGATCGTTGGGAACCGGAGCTGAATGAAGCCATACCAAACGACGAGCGTGACACCACGA
TGCCTGTAGCAATGGCAACAACGTTGCGCAAACTATTAACTGGCGAACTACTTACTCTAGCTTCCCGGCA
ACAATTAATAGACTGGATGGAGGCGGATAAAGTTGCAGGACCACTTCTGCGCTCGGCCCTTCCGGCTGGC
TGGTTTATTGCTGATAAATCTGGAGCCGGTGAGCGTGGGTCTCGCGGTATCATTGCAGCACTGGGGCCAG
ATGGTAAGCCCTCCCGTATCGTAGTTATCTACACGACGGGGAGTCAGGCAACTATGGATGAACGAAATAG
ACAGATCGCTGAGATAGGTGCCTCACTGATTAAGCATTGGTAACTGTCAGACCAAGTTTACTCATATATA
CTTTAGATTGATTTAAAACTTCATTTTTAATTTAAAAGGATCTAGGTGAAGATCCTTTTTGATAATCTCA
TGACCAAAATCCCTTAACGTGAGTTTTCGTTCCACTGAGCGTCAGACCCCGTAGAAAAGATCAAAGGATC
TTCTTGAGATCCTTTTTTTCTGCGCGTAATCTGCTGCTTGCAAACAAAAAAACCACCGCTACCAGCGGTG
GTTTGTTTGCCGGATCAAGAGCTACCAACTCTTTTTCCGAAGGTAACTGGCTTCAGCAGAGCGCAGATAC
CAAATACTGTTCTTCTAGTGTAGCCGTAGTTAGGCCACCACTTCAAGAACTCTGTAGCACCGCCTACATA
CCTCGCTCTGCTAATCCTGTTACCAGTGGCTGCTGCCAGTGGCGATAAGTCGTGTCTTACCGGGTTGGAC
TCAAGACGATAGTTACCGGATAAGGCGCAGCGGTCGGGCTGAACGGGGGGTTCGTGCACACAGCCCAGCT
TGGAGCGAACGACCTACACCGAACTGAGATACCTACAGCGTGAGCTATGAGAAAGCGCCACGCTTCCCGA
AGGGAGAAAGGCGGACAGGTATCCGGTAAGCGGCAGGGTCGGAACAGGAGAGCGCACGAGGGAGCTTCCA
GGGGGAAACGCCTGGTATCTTTATAGTCCTGTCGGGTTTCGCCACCTCTGACTTGAGCGTCGATTTTTGT
GATGCTCGTCAGGGGGGCGGAGCCTATGGAAAAACGCCAGCAACGCGGCCTTTTTACGGTTCCTGGCCTT
TTGCTGGCCTTTTGCTCACATGT
